Addgene plasmid #66368: GPR63-Tango
Purpose: Expression of G protein-coupled receptors for PRESTO-Tango: parallel receptorome expression and screening via transcriptional output, with transcriptional activation following arrestin translocation
Depositing lab: Bryan Roth. Publication: PRESTO-Tango as an open-source resource for interrogation of the druggable human GPCRome. Kroeze WK, Sassano MF, Huang XP, Lansu K, McCorvy JD, Giguere PM, Sciaky N, Roth BL. Nat Struct Mol Biol. 2015 May;22(5):362-9. doi: 10.1038/nsmb.3014. Epub 2015 Apr 20. PubMed 25895059.
Backbone
  Vector backbone: empty Tango
  Backbone size w/o insert (bp): 6632
  Vector type: Mammalian Expression
  Selectable markers: Neomycin (select with G418)
Growth in bacteria
  Bacterial resistance: Ampicillin, 100 μg/mL
  Growth temperature: 37°C
  Growth strain: DH5alpha
  Copy number: High Copy
Gene/Insert
  Gene/Insert name: GPR63
  Species: H. sapiens (human)
  Insert size (bp): 1257
  Entrez Gene: GPR63 (a.k.a. PSP24(beta), PSP24B)
  Promoter: CMV
  Tag / fusion protein: FLAG (N terminal on backbone)
  Cloning method: Restriction Enzyme; 5′ cloning site NotI (not destroyed); 3′ cloning site XhoI (unknown if destroyed)
  Sequencing primers: 5′ CMV-F; 3′ Tet-R
Terms and licenses: Academic/Nonprofit Terms; Industry Terms: Not Available to Industry
Depositor comments: Please note: Most of the PRESTO-Tango vectors do not contain the XhoI cut site downstream of the tTA sequence and instead carry an XbaI site. If you need to perform an XhoI digest we recommend sequencing with a forward primer at the C-terminus of tTA to determine which of the two sites is present. Suggested primer: 5-gagctccacttagacggcgagg-3. Original backbone was pcDNA3.1(+). These plasmids were generated as part of the Illuminating the Druggable Genome (IDG) program sponsored by the NIH Common Fund. The goal of this program is to identify, gather, and distribute information and resources for proteins that currently are not well-studied yet belong to commonly drug-targeted protein families: protein kinases, non-olfactory G-protein coupled receptors (GPCRs), and ion channels. The IDG program is designed to develop fundamental research tools for understudied proteins, elucidate their function, and disseminate the IDG-related resources and data to the greater scientific community.
How to cite: GPR63-Tango was a gift from Bryan Roth (Addgene plasmid # 66368 ; http://n2t.net/addgene:66368 ; RRID:Addgene_66368)
