[The description below was written by a language model from this plasmid's Addgene catalogue record.]
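Description:
GPR63-Tango is a mammalian expression plasmid from the PRESTO-Tango collection, built on an "empty Tango" backbone that derives from pcDNA3.1(+). It is propagated in E. coli as a high-copy plasmid under ampicillin selection. It also carries a neomycin resistance marker, so transfected mammalian cells can be selected with G418. The insert is the human orphan G protein-coupled receptor GPR63 (also known as PSP24-beta), about 1.26 kb, cloned by restriction enzymes into a backbone of roughly 6.6 kb. A CMV promoter drives strong constitutive expression. The backbone supplies an N-terminal FLAG epitope, which allows the receptor to be detected.

The construct is designed for the Tango assay, which converts arrestin recruitment into a transcriptional readout. The record indicates that a tTA transcriptional activator sequence lies downstream of the receptor. In the general Tango design, the receptor is fused at its C-terminus to tTA through a protease-cleavable linker. When the activated receptor recruits a beta-arrestin–protease fusion, tTA is released and turns on a tTA-responsive reporter in the assay cell line. The linker, the cleavage site and any other fusion modules are not itemised in the record, and no feature table is provided. The depositor notes that the restriction site downstream of tTA varies across the collection: most vectors carry XbaI rather than XhoI, so the 3′ cloning site in this plasmid is uncertain.

The plasmid was produced under the Illuminating the Druggable Genome programme. It is intended for parallel, G protein-independent screening of compounds against understudied GPCRs such as GPR63.
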