>Addgene plasmid #66368 | GPR63-Tango | depositor partial sequence | sequence record 113349 | empty Tango
GACGGATCGGGAGATCTCCCGATCCCCTATGGTGCACTCTCAGTACAATCTGCTCTGATGCCGCATAGTT
AAGCCAGTATCTGCTCCCTGCTTGTGTGTTGGAGGTCGCTGAGTAGTGCGCGAGCAAAATTTAAGCTACA
ACAAGGCAAGGCTTGACCGACAATTGCATGAAGAATCTGCTTAGGGTTAGGCGTTTTGCGCTGCTTCGCG
ATGTACGGGCCAGATATACGCGTTGACATTGATTATTGACTAGTTATTAATAGTAATCAATTACGGGGTC
ATTAGTTCATAGCCCATATATGGAGTTCCGCGTTACATAACTTACGGTAAATGGCCCGCCTGGCTGACCG
CCCAACGACCCCCGCCCATTGACGTCAATAATGACGTATGTTCCCATAGTAACGCCAATAGGGACTTTCC
ATTGACGTCAATGGGTGGAGTATTTACGGTAAACTGCCCACTTGGCAGTACATCAAGTGTATCATATGCC
AAGTACGCCCCCTATTGACGTCAATGACGGTAAATGGCCCGCCTGGCATTATGCCCAGTACATGACCTTA
TGGGACTTTCCTACTTGGCAGTACATCTACGTATTAGTCATCGCTATTACCATGGTGATGCGGTTTTGGC
AGTACATCAATGGGCGTGGATAGCGGTTTGACTCACGGGGATTTCCAAGTCTCCACCCCATTGACGTCAA
TGGGAGTTTGTTTTGGCACCAAAATCAACGGGACTTTCCAAAATGTCGTAACAACTCCGCCCCATTGACG
CAAATGGGCGGTAGGCGTGTACGGTGGGAGGTCTATATAAGCAGAGCTCTCTGGCTAACTAGAGAACCCA
CTGCTTACTGGCTTATCGAAATTAATACGACTCACTATAGGGAGACCCAAGCTGGCTAGCGTTTAAACTT
AAGCTTGGTACCGAGCTCGGATCCACTAGTCCAGTGTGGTGGAATTCTGCAGATATCCAGCACAGTGGCG
GCCGCGCCACCATGAAGACGATCATCGCCCTGAGCTACATCTTCTGCCTGGTATTCGCCGACTACAAGGA
CGATGATGACGCCAGCATCGATACCGGTGGACGCACCCCACCCAGCCTGGGTCCCCAAGATGAGTCCTGC
ACCACCGCCAGCTCCTCCCTGGCCAAGGACACTTCATCGACCGGTGAGAACCTGTACTTCCAGCTAAGAT
TAGATAAAAGTAAAGTGATTAACAGCGCATTAGAGCTGCTTAATGAGGTCGGAATCGAAGGTTTAACAAC
CCGTAAACTCGCCCAGAAGCTAGGTGTAGAGCAGCCTACATTGTATTGGCATGTAAAAAATAAGCGGGCT
TTGCTCGACGCCTTAGCCATTGAGATGTTAGATAGGCACCATACTCACTTTTGCCCTTTAGAAGGGGAAA
GCTGGCAAGATTTTTTACGTAATAACGCTAAAAGTTTTAGATGTGCTTTACTAAGTCATCGCGATGGAGC
AAAAGTACATTTAGGTACACGGCCTACAGAAAAACAGTATGAAACTCTCGAAAATCAATTAGCCTTTTTA
TGCCAACAAGGTTTTTCACTAGAGAATGCATTATATGCACTCAGCGCTGTGGGGCATTTTACTTTAGGTT
GCGTATTGGAAGATCAAGAGCATCAAGTCGCTAAAGAAGAAAGGGAAACACCTACTACTGATAGTATGCC
GCCATTATTACGACAAGCTATCGAATTATTTGATCACCAAGGTGCAGAGCCAGCCTTCTTATTCGGCCTT
GAATTGATCATATGCGGATTAGAAAAACAACTTAAATGTGAAAGTGGGTCCGCGTACAGCCGCGCGCGTA
CGAAAAACAATTACGGGTCTACCATCGAGGGCCTGCTCGATCTCCCGGACGACGACGCCCCCGAAGAGGC
GGGGCTGGCGGCTCCGCGCCTGTCCTTTCTCCCCGCGGGACACACGCGCAGACTGTCGACGGCCCCCCCG
ACCGATGTCAGCCTGGGGGACGAGCTCCACTTAGACGGCGAGGACGTGGCGATGGCGCATGCCGACGCGC
TAGACGATTTCGATCTGGACATGTTGGGGGACGGGGATTCCCCGGGTCCGGGATTTACCCCCCACGACTC
CGCCCCCTACGGCGCTCTGGATATGGCCGACTTCGAGTTTGAGCAGATGTTTACCGATGCCCTTGGAATT
GACGAGTACGGTGGGTAGCTCGAGTCTAGAGGGCCCGTTTAAACCCGCTGATCAGCCTCGACTGTGCCTT
CTAGTTGCCAGCCATCTGTTGTTTGCCCCTCCCCCGTGCCTTCCTTGACCCTGGAAGGTGCCACTCCCAC
TGTCCTTTCCTAATAAAATGAGGAAATTGCATCGCATTGTCTGAGTAGGTGTCATTCTATTCTGGGGGGT
GGGGTGGGGCAGGACAGCAAGGGGGAGGATTGGGAAGACAATAGCAGGCATGCTGGGGATGCGGTGGGCT
CTATGGCTTCTGAGGCGGAAAGAACCAGCTGGGGCTCTAGGGGGTATCCCC
[124 nt withheld, positions 2502-2625]
C
[91 nt withheld, positions 2627-2717]
A
[49 nt withheld, positions 2719-2767]
CCTTTGACGTTGGAGTCCACGTTCTTT
[37 nt withheld, positions 2795-2831]
ACCCTATCTCGGTCTATTCTTTTGATTTATAAGGGATTTTGCCGATTTCGGCCTATTGGTTAAAAAATGA
GCTGATTTAACAAAAATTTAACGCGAATTAATTCTGTGGAATGTGTGTCAGTTAGGGTGTGGAAAGTCCC
CAGGCTCCCCAGCAGGCAGAAGTATGCAAAGCATGCATCTCAATTAGTCAGCAACCAGGTGTGGAAAGTC
CCCAGGCTCCCCAGCAGGCAGAAGTATGCAAAGCATGCATCTCAATTAGTCAGCAACCATAGTCCCGCCC
CTAACTCCGCCCATCCCGCCCCTAACTCCGCCCAGTTCCGCCCATTCTCCGCCCCATGGCTGACTAATTT
TTTTTATTTATGCAGAGGCCGAGGCCGCCTCTGCCTCTGAGCTATTCCAGAAGTAGTGAGGAGGCTTTTT
TGGAGGCCTAGGCTTTTGCAAAAAGCTCCCGGGAGCTTGTATATCCATTTTCGGATCTGATCAAGAGACA
GGATGAGGATCGTTTCGCATGATTGAACAAGATGGATTGCACGCAGGTTCTCCGGCCGCTTGGGTGGAGA
GGCTATTCGGCTATGACTGGGCACAACAGACAATCGGCTGCTCTGATGCCGCCGTGTTCCGGCTGTCAGC
GCAGGGGCGCCCGGTTCTTTTTGTCAAGACCGACCTGTCCGGTGCCCTGAATGAACTGCAGGACGAGGCA
GCGCGGCTATCGTGGCTGGCCACGACGGGCGTTCCTTGCGCAGCTGTGCTCGACGTTGTCACTGAAGCGG
GAAGGGACTGGCTGCTATTGGGCGAAGTGCCGGGGCAGGATCTCCTGTCATCTCACCTTGCTCCTGCCGA
GAAAGTATCCATCATGGCTGATGCAATGCGGCGGCTGCATACGCTTGATCCGGCTACCTGCCCATTCGAC
CACCAAGCGAAACATCGCATCGAGCGAGCACGTACTCGGATGGAAGCCGGTCTTGTCGATCAGGATGATC
TGGACGAAGAGCATCAGGGGCTCGCGCCAGCCGAACTGTTCGCCAGGCTCAAGGCGCGCATGCCCGACGG
CGAGGATCTCGTCGTGACCCATGGCGATGCCTGCTTGCCGAATATCATGGTGGAAAATGGCCGCTTTTCT
GGATTCATCGACTGTGGCCGGCTGGGTGTGGCGGACCGCTATCAGGACATAGCGTTGGCTACCCGTGATA
TTGCTGAAGAGCTTGGCGGCGAATGGGCTGACCGCTTCCTCGTGCTTTACGGTATCGCCGCTCCCGATTC
GCAGCGCATCGCCTTCTATCGCCTTCTTGACGAGTTCTTCTGAGCGGGACTCTGGGGTTCGAAATGACCG
ACCAAGCGACGCCCAACCTGCCATCACGAGATTTCGATTCCACCGCCGCCTTCTATGAAAGGTTGGGCTT
CGGAATCGTTTTCCGGGACGCCGGCTGGATGATCCTCCAGCGCGGGGATCTCATGCTGGAGTTCTTCGCC
CACCCCAACTTGTTTATTGCAGCTTATAATGGTTACAAATAAAGCAATAGCATCACAAATTTCACAAATA
AAGCATTTTTTTCACTGCATTCTAGTTGTGGTTTGTCCAAACTCATCAATGTATCTTATCATGTCTGTAT
ACCGTCGACCTCTAGCTAGAGCTTGGCGTAATCATGGTCATAGCTGTTTCCTGTGTGAAATTGTTATCCG
CTCACAATTCCACACAACATACGAGCCGGAAGCATAAAGTGTAAAGCCTGGGGTGCCTAATGAGTGAGCT
AACTCACATTAATTGCGTTGCGCTCACTGCCCGCTTTCCAGTCGGGAAACCTGTCGTGCCAGCTGCATTA
ATGAATCGGCCAACGCGCGGGGAGAGGCGGTTTGCGTATTGGGCGCTCTTCCGCTTCCTCGCTCACTGAC
TCGCTGCGCTCGGTCGTTCGGCTGCGGCGAGCGGTATCAGCTCACTCAAAGGCGGTAATACGGTTATCCA
CAGAATCAGGGGATAACGCAGGAAAGAACATGTGAGCAAAAGGCCAGCAAAAGGCCAGGAACCGTAAAAA
GGCCGCGTTGCTGGCGTTTTTCCATAGGCTCCGCCCCCCTGACGAGCATCACAAAAATCGACGCTCAAGT
CAGAGGTGGCGAAACCCGACAGGACTATAAAGATACCAGGCGTTTCCCCCTGGAAGCTCCCTCGTGCGCT
CTCCTGTTCCGACCCTGCCGCTTACCGGATACCTGTCCGCCTTTCTCCCTTCGGGAAGCGTGGCGCTTTC
TCATAGCTCACGCTGTAGGTATCTCAGTTCGGTGTAGGTCGTTCGCTCCAAGCTGGGCTGTGTGCACGAA
CCCCCCGTTCAGCCCGACCGCTGCGCCTTATCCGGTAACTATCGTCTTGAGTCCAACCCGGTAAGACACG
ACTTATCGCCACTGGCAGCAGCCACTGGTAACAGGATTAGCAGAGCGAGGTATGTAGGCGGTGCTACAGA
GTTCTTGAAGTGGTGGCCTAACTACGGCTACACTAGAAGAACAGTATTTGGTATCTGCGCTCTGCTGAAG
CCAGTTACCTTCGGAAAAAGAGTTGGTAGCTCTTGATCCGGCAAACAAACCACCGCTGGTAGCGGTTTTT
TTGTTTGCAAGCAGCAGATTACGCGCAGAAAAAAAGGATCTCAAGAAGATCCTTTGATCTTTTCTACGGG
GTCTGACGCTCAGTGGAACGAAAACTCACGTTAAGGGATTTTGGTCATGAGATTATCAAAAAGGATCTTC
ACCTAGATCCTTTTAAATTAAAAATGAAGTTTTAAATCAATCTAAAGTATATATGAGTAAACTTGGTCTG
ACAGTTACCAATGCTTAATCAGTGAGGCACCTATCTCAGCGATCTGTCTATTTCGTTCATCCATAGTTGC
CTGACTCCCCGTCGTGTAGATAACTACGATACGGGAGGGCTTACCATCTGGCCCCAGTGCTGCAATGATA
CCGCGAGACCCACGCTCACCGGCTCCAGATTTATCAGCAATAAACCAGCCAGCCGGAAGGGCCGAGCGCA
GAAGTGGTCCTGCAACTTTATCCGCCTCCATCCAGTCTATTAATTGTTGCCGGGAAGCTAGAGTAAGTAG
TTCGCCAGTTAATAGTTTGCGCAACGTTGTTGCCATTGCTACAGGCATCGTGGTGTCACGCTCGTCGTTT
GGTATGGCTTCATTCAGCTCCGGTTCCCAACGATCAAGGCGAGTTACATGATCCCCCATGTTGTGCAAAA
AAGCGGTTAGCTCCTTCGGTCCTCCGATCGTTGTCAGAAGTAAGTTGGCCGCAGTGTTATCACTCATGGT
TATGGCAGCACTGCATAATTCTCTTACTGTCATGCCATCCGTAAGATGCTTTTCTGTGACTGGTGAGTAC
TCAACCAAGTCATTCTGAGAATAGTGTATGCGGCGACCGAGTTGCTCTTGCCCGGCGTCAATACGGGATA
ATACCGCGCCACATAGCAGAACTTTAAAAGTGCTCATCATTGGAAAACGTTCTTCGGGGCGAAAACTCTC
AAGGATCTTACCGCTGTTGAGATCCAGTTCGATGTAACCCACTCGTGCACCCAACTGATCTTCAGCATCT
TTTACTTTCACCAGCGTTTCTGGGTGAGCAAAAACAGGAAGGCAAAATGCCGCAAAAAAGGGAATAAGGG
CGACACGGAAATGTTGAATACTCATACTCTTCCTTTTTCAATATTATTGAAGCATTTATCAGGGTTATTG
TCTCATGAGCGGATACATATTTGAATGTATTTAGAAAAATAAACAAATAGGGGTTCCGCGCACATTTCCC
CGAAAAGTGCCACCTGACGTC
