>Addgene plasmid #66368 | GPR63-Tango | depositor partial sequence | sequence record 113350 | GPR63
ATGGTTTTCAGTGCGGTGCTTACTGCTTTTCACACCGGCACCTCTAATACCACATTCGTGGTGTACGAGA
ACACTTACATGAACATCACTCTCCCCCCGCCTTTTCAGCATCCCGACCTCAGCCCCCTGCTGAGATATTC
CTTTGAGACTATGGCACCCACCGGCCTGTCCTCACTGACAGTGAACTCTACAGCTGTCCCTACTACTCCC
GCTGCCTTTAAGAGTCTGAACCTGCCCCTGCAGATAACTCTGAGTGCCATCATGATCTTCATCCTGTTTG
TCAGTTTTTTGGGAAACCTTGTAGTGTGCCTGATGGTGTACCAGAAAGCCGCCATGCGCAGCGCCATCAA
CATTCTCCTGGCCTCTCTTGCCTTTGCTGATATGCTGCTTGCAGTCCTGAACATGCCCTTTGCCTTGGTC
ACCATTCTCACTACTCGGTGGATTTTTGGAAAATTCTTTTGTAGAGTGTCTGCTATGTTTTTTTGGCTGT
TCGTGATCGAAGGGGTAGCTATCCTCCTTATCATTTCTATCGACCGCTTCCTGATCATCGTTCAGCGGCA
AGATAAGCTGAACCCCTACAGAGCTAAGGTGCTGATAGCTGTCAGCTGGGCTACAAGTTTCTGCGTTGCG
TTCCCTCTGGCCGTGGGGAATCCAGACCTGCAGATCCCCAGTCGCGCTCCCCAATGCGTGTTTGGCTACA
CGACAAACCCAGGCTACCAGGCGTATGTTATTCTCATCAGCTTGATCAGCTTCTTCATTCCCTTTCTTGT
TATACTCTACAGTTTTATGGGCATCCTCAATACTTTGAGGCACAACGCCCTCCGCATCCACAGTTACCCT
GAAGGTATCTGCCTGTCCCAGGCCAGTAAGCTTGGGCTCATGAGTCTTCAGCGGCCATTCCAAATGAGTA
TCGACATGGGATTTAAAACGAGAGCCTTCACTACAATTCTGATCCTTTTTGCCGTCTTCATCGTATGTTG
GGCCCCCTTCACAACCTATAGCCTTGTAGCCACTTTTTCTAAGCATTTTTACTACCAGCATAACTTCTTT
GAGATCAGCACTTGGCTGCTGTGGCTCTGTTACTTGAAGAGCGCTCTTAACCCTCTTATATACTATTGGC
GGATCAAAAAGTTCCACGACGCGTGCCTTGATATGATGCCGAAAAGCTTCAAATTCCTGCCTCAACTGCC
CGGGCATACTAAGCGGCGGATCAGACCGAGCGCCGTTTATGTGTGTGGGGAGCATCGCACAGTGGTG
