>Addgene plasmid #66368 | GPR63-Tango | addgene partial sequence | sequence record 118228 | CMV-F 5'-CGCAAATGGGCGGTAGGCGTG-3'
CTCTCTGGCTAACTAGAGAACCCACTGCTTACTGGCTTATCGAAATTAATACGACTCACTATAGGGAGAC
CCAAGCTGGCTAGCGTTTAAACTTAAGCTTGGTACCGAGCTCGGATCCACTAGTCCAGTGTGGTGGAATT
CTGCAGATATCCAGCACAGTGGCGGCCGCGCCACCATGAAGACGATCATCGCCCTGAGCTACATCTTCTG
CCTGGTATTCGCCGACTACAAGGACGATGATGACGCCAGCATCGATATGGTTTTCAGTGCGGTGCTTACT
GCTTTTCACACCGGCACCTCTAATACCACATTCGTGGTGTACGAGAACACTTACATGAACATCACTCTCC
CCCCGCCTTTTCAGCATCCCGACCTCAGCCCCCTGCTGAGATATTCCTTTGAGACTATGGCACCCACCGG
CCTGTCCTCACTGACAGTGAACTCTACAGCTGTCCCTACTACTCCCGCTGCCTTTAAGAGTCTGAACCTG
CCCCTGCAGATAACTCTGAGTGCCATCATGATCTTCATCCTGTTTGTCAGTTTTTTGGGAAACCTTGTAG
TGTGCCTGATGGTGTACCAGAAAGCCGCCATGCGCAGCGCCATCAACATTCTCCTGGCCTCTCTTGCCTT
TGCTGATATGCTGCTTGCAGTCCTGAACATGCCCTTTGCCTTGGTCACCATTCTCACTACTCGGTGGATT
TTTGGAAAATTCTTTTGTAGAGTGTCTGCTATGTTTTTTTGGCTGTTCGTGATCGAAGGGGTAGCTATCC
TCCTTATCATTTCTATCGACCGCTTCCTGATCATCGTTCAGCGGCAAGATAAGCTGAACCCCTACAGAGC
TAAGGTGCTGATAGCTGTCAGCTGGGCTACAAGTTTCTGCGTTGCGTTCCCTCTGGCCGTGGGGAATCCA
GACCTGCAGATCCCCAGTCGCGCTCCCCAATGCGTGTTTGGCTACACGACAAACCCAGGCTACC
