>Addgene plasmid #66368 | GPR63-Tango | addgene partial sequence | sequence record 118232 | Tet-R 5'-GGCGAGTTTACGGGTTGTTA-3'
CTCTAATGCGCTGTTAATCACTTTACTTTTATCTAATCTTAGCTGGAAGTACAGGTTCTCACCGGTCGAT
GAAGTGTCCTTGGCCAGGGAGGAGCTGGCGGTGGTGCAGGACTCATCTTGGGGACCCAGGCTGGGTGGGG
TGCGTCCACCGGTATCGATCACCACTGTGCGATGCTCCCCACACACATAAACGGCGCTCGGTCTGATCCG
CCGCTTAGTATGCCCGGGCAGTTGAGGCAGGAATTTGAAGCTTTTCGGCATCATATCAAGGCACGCGTCG
TGGAACTTTTTGATCCGCCAATAGTATATAAGAGGGTTAAGAGCGCTCTTCAAGTAACAGAGCCACAGCA
GCCAAGTGCTGATCTCAAAGAAGTTATGCTGGTAGTAAAAATGCTTAGAAAAAGTGGCTACAAGGCTATA
GGTTGTGAAGGGGGCCCAACATACGATGAAGACGGCAAAAAGGATCAGAATTGTAGTGAAGGCTCTCGTT
TTAAATCCCATGTCGATACTCATTTGGAATGGCCGCTGAAGACTCATGAGCCCAAGCTTACTGGCCTGGG
ACAGGCAGATACCTTCAGGGTAACTGTGGATGCGGAGGGCGTTGTGCCTCAAAGTATTGAGGATGCCCAT
AAAACTGTAGAGTATAACAAGAAAGGGAATGAAGAAGCTGATCAAGCTGATGAGAATAACATACGCCTGG
TAGCCTGGGTTTGTCGTGTAGCCAAACACGCATTGGGGAGCGCGACTGGGGATCTGCAGGTCTGGATTCC
CCACGGCCAGAGGGAACGCAACGCAGAAACTTGTAGCCCAGCTGACAGCTATCAGCACCTTAGCTCTGTA
GGGGTTCAGCTTATCTTGCCGCTGAACGATGATCAGGAAGCGGTCGATAGAAATGATAAGGAGGATAGCT
ACCCCTTCGATCACGAACAGCCAAAAAAACATAGCAGACACTCTACAAAAGAATTTTCCAAAAATCCACC
GAGTAGTGAGAATGGTGACCAAGGCAAAGGGCATGTTCAGGACTGC
